Addgene plasmid #174147: pKHH030_sgAMBRA1#2
Purpose: Lentiviral vector expressing a sgRNA against the human AMBRA1 gene
Depositing lab: Julien Sage. Depositing organization: Stanford University. Publication: The AMBRA1 E3 ligase adaptor regulates the stability of cyclin D. Chaikovsky AC, Li C, Jeng EE, Loebell S, Lee MC, Murray CW, Cheng R, Demeter J, Swaney DL, Chen SH, Newton BW, Johnson JR, Drainas AP, Shue YT, Seoane JA, Srinivasan P, He A, Yoshida A, Hipkins SQ, McCrea E, Poltorack CD, Krogan NJ, Diehl JA, Kong C, Jackson PK, Curtis C, Petrov DA, Bassik MC, Winslow MM, Sage J. Nature. 2021 Apr;592(7856):794-798. doi: 10.1038/s41586-021-03474-7. Epub 2021 Apr 14. PubMed 33854239.
Backbone
  Vector backbone: pKHH030
  Vector type: Mammalian Expression, Lentiviral, CRISPR
  Selectable markers: Puromycin ; GFP
Growth in bacteria
  Bacterial resistance: Ampicillin, 100 μg/mL
  Growth temperature: 37°C
  Growth strain: NEB Stable
  Copy number: High Copy
Gene/Insert
  Gene/Insert name: AMBRA
  gRNA/shRNA sequence: GGTAGAGCGTGGACTATC
  Species: H. sapiens (human)
  Insert size (bp): 18
  Entrez Gene: AMBRA1 (a.k.a. DCAF3, WDR94)
  Promoter: hU6
  Cloning method: Restriction Enzyme; 5′ cloning site BbsI (destroyed during cloning); 3′ cloning site BbsI (destroyed during cloning)
Terms and licenses: Academic/Nonprofit Terms; Industry Terms: Not Available to Industry
How to cite: pKHH030_sgAMBRA1#2 was a gift from Julien Sage (Addgene plasmid # 174147 ; http://n2t.net/addgene:174147 ; RRID:Addgene_174147)
