[The description below was written by a language model from this plasmid's Addgene catalogue record and pLannotate feature annotations shown in this document.]
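Description:
pKHH030_sgAMBRA1#2 is an 8.8 kb HIV-1-based lentiviral CRISPR guide vector that delivers a single guide RNA targeting the human AMBRA1 gene (also known as DCAF3 or WDR94). It is maintained in E. coli through a high-copy ColE1/pUC-type origin and an ampicillin resistance gene. The viral genome is transcribed in packaging cells from a CMV enhancer/promoter fused to a truncated 5' LTR, an arrangement that generally makes genomic RNA production independent of Tat. Downstream lie the Ψ packaging signal with an adjoining gag fragment, the Rev response element for nuclear export of the unspliced RNA, and the cPPT/CTS element that aids nuclear import. A WPRE near the 3' end boosts transcript stability and expression, and the cassette closes with a nef fragment and a second truncated LTR.

The payload comprises two expression units. A human U6 RNA polymerase III promoter drives the 18-nt AMBRA1 spacer, which was inserted between BbsI sites that were destroyed during cloning. The spacer is fused to a Streptococcus pyogenes Cas9 guide scaffold, annotated here as a tracrRNA fragment. Next, an EF-1α promoter drives puromycin N-acetyltransferase followed by EGFP, so transduced cells can be selected with puromycin or followed and sorted by fluorescence. The short gap between the two reading frames is unannotated, so the record does not state how they are linked. A single loxP site follows EGFP, and its purpose is also not stated. No Cas9 is encoded, so the nuclease must be provided separately, for example in Cas9-expressing cells. The vector is intended for knocking out AMBRA1 in human cells, and it was deposited in connection with work on AMBRA1 as an E3 ligase adaptor regulating cyclin D stability.
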