Features (pLannotate 1.2.2; 23 found; start..end, strand, type, name):
    138..517     +  enhancer       CMV enhancer: human cytomegalovirus immediate early enhancer
    518..717     +  promoter       CMV promoter: human cytomegalovirus (CMV) immediate early promoter
    735..915     +  LTR            5' LTR (truncated): truncated 5' long terminal repeat (LTR) from HIV-1
    962..1087    +  misc_feature   HIV-1 Ψ: packaging signal of human immunodeficiency virus type 1
   1071..1409    +  CDS            HIV-1 gag (fragment): gag protein from human immunodeficiency virus 1; gag
   1584..1817    +  misc_feature   RRE: The Rev response element (RRE) of HIV-1 allows for Rev-dependent mRNA export from the nucleus to the cytoplasm.
   2194..2294    +  CDS            Rev (fragment): human immunodeficiency virus 1 (HIV-1) Rev protein; rev; enhances nuclear export of unspliced and incompletely spliced viral mRNAs
   2344..2461    +  misc_feature   cPPT/CTS: central polypurine tract and central termination sequence of HIV-1
   2529..2769    +  promoter       U6 promoter: RNA polymerase III promoter for human U6 snRNA
   2814..2881    +  misc_RNA       tracrRNA (fragment): trans-activating CRISPR RNA for the Streptococcus pyogenes CRISPR/Cas9 system
   2940..4111    +  promoter       EF-1α promoter: strong constitutive promoter for human elongation factor EF-1α
   4123..4719    +  CDS            PuroR: puromycin N-acetyltransferase; pac from Streptomyces alboniger; confers resistance to puromycin
   4795..5514    +  CDS            EGFP: the original enhanced GFP (Yang et al., 1996) mammalian codon-optimized
   5537..5570    +  protein_bind   loxP: Cre-mediated recombination occurs in the 8-bp core sequence (GCATACAT). Cre recombinase
   5603..5626    +  misc_feature   MCS (fragment): pBluescript multiple cloning site
   5626..6214    +  misc_feature   WPRE: woodchuck hepatitis virus posttranscriptional regulatory element
   6215..6234    +  misc_feature   MCS (fragment): pBluescript multiple cloning site
   6236..6736    +  CDS            nef (fragment): NEF_HV1LA - Experimental evidence at protein level: Swiss-Prot protein existence level 1. Extracellular Nef protein targets CD4(+) T-lymphocytes for apoptosis by interacting with CXCR4 surface receptors. From Human immunodeficiency virus type 1 group M subtype B (isolate Lai) (HIV-1).
   6743..6923    +  LTR            5' LTR (truncated): truncated 5' long terminal repeat (LTR) from HIV-1
   6985..7573    -  rep_origin     ori: high-copy-number ColE1/pMB1/pBR322/pUC origin of replication
   7743..8603    -  CDS            AmpR: β-lactamase; bla; confers resistance to ampicillin, carbenicillin, and related antibiotics
   8604..8708    -  promoter       AmpR promoter: bla
   8767..8819    -  misc_feature   bom (fragment): basis of mobility region from pBR322
>Addgene plasmid #174147 | pKHH030_sgAMBRA1#2 | addgene full sequence | sequence record 342331 | Addgene NGS Result
GTTGGAGGTCGCTGAGTAGTGCGCGAGCAAAATTTAAGCTACAACAAGGCAAGGCTTGACCGACAATTGC
ATGAAGAATCTGCTTAGGGTTAGGCGTTTTGCGCTGCTTCGCGATGTACGGGCCAGATATACGCGTTGAC
ATTGATTATTGACTAGTTATTAATAGTAATCAATTACGGGGTCATTAGTTCATAGCCCATATATGGAGTT
CCGCGTTACATAACTTACGGTAAATGGCCCGCCTGGCTGACCGCCCAACGACCCCCGCCCATTGACGTCA
ATAATGACGTATGTTCCCATAGTAACGCCAATAGGGACTTTCCATTGACGTCAATGGGTGGAGTATTTAC
GGTAAACTGCCCACTTGGCAGTACATCAAGTGTATCATATGCCAAGTACGCCCCCTATTGACGTCAATGA
CGGTAAATGGCCCGCCTGGCATTATGCCCAGTACATGACCTTATGGGACTTTCCTACTTGGCAGTACATC
TACGTATTAGTCATCGCTATTACCATGGTGATGCGGTTTTGGCAGTACATCAATGGGCGTGGATAGCGGT
TTGACTCACGGGGATTTCCAAGTCTCCACCCCATTGACGTCAATGGGAGTTTGTTTTGGCACCAAAATCA
ACGGGACTTTCCAAAATGTCGTAACAACTCCGCCCCATTGACGCAAATGGGCGGTAGGCGTGTACGGTGG
GAGGTCTATATAAGCAGCGCGTTTTGCCTGTACTGGGTCTCTCTGGTTAGACCAGATCTGAGCCTGGGAG
CTCTCTGGCTAACTAGGGAACCCACTGCTTAAGCCTCAATAAAGCTTGCCTTGAGTGCTTCAAGTAGTGT
GTGCCCGTCTGTTGTGTGACTCTGGTAACTAGAGATCCCTCAGACCCTTTTAGTCAGTGTGGAAAATCTC
TAGCAGTGGCGCCCGAACAGGGACTTGAAAGCGAAAGGGAAACCAGAGGAGCTCTCTCGACGCAGGACTC
GGCTTGCTGAAGCGCGCACGGCAAGAGGCGAGGGGCGGCGACTGGTGAGTACGCCAAAAATTTTGACTAG
CGGAGGCTAGAAGGAGAGAGATGGGTGCGAGAGCGTCAGTATTAAGCGGGGGAGAATTAGATCGCGATGG
GAAAAAATTCGGTTAAGGCCAGGGGGAAAGAAAAAATATAAATTAAAACATATAGTATGGGCAAGCAGGG
AGCTAGAACGATTCGCAGTTAATCCTGGCCTGTTAGAAACATCAGAAGGCTGTAGACAAATACTGGGACA
GCTACAACCATCCCTTCAGACAGGATCAGAAGAACTTAGATCATTATATAATACAGTAGCAACCCTCTAT
TGTGTGCATCAAAGGATAGAGATAAAAGACACCAAGGAAGCTTTAGACAAGATAGAGGAAGAGCAAAACA
AAAGTAAGACCACCGCACAGCAAGCGGCCGGCCGCTGATCTTCAGACCTGGAGGAGGAGATATGAGGGAC
AATTGGAGAAGTGAATTATATAAATATAAAGTAGTAAAAATTGAACCATTAGGAGTAGCACCCACCAAGG
CAAAGAGAAGAGTGGTGCAGAGAGAAAAAAGAGCAGTGGGAATAGGAGCTTTGTTCCTTGGGTTCTTGGG
AGCAGCAGGAAGCACTATGGGCGCAGCGTCAATGACGCTGACGGTACAGGCCAGACAATTATTGTCTGGT
ATAGTGCAGCAGCAGAACAATTTGCTGAGGGCTATTGAGGCGCAACAGCATCTGTTGCAACTCACAGTCT
GGGGCATCAAGCAGCTCCAGGCAAGAATCCTGGCTGTGGAAAGATACCTAAAGGATCAACAGCTCCTGGG
GATTTGGGGTTGCTCTGGAAAACTCATTTGCACCACTGCTGTGCCTTGGAATGCTAGTTGGAGTAATAAA
TCTCTGGAACAGATTTGGAATCACACGACCTGGATGGAGTGGGACAGAGAAATTAACAATTACACAAGCT
TAATACACTCCTTAATTGAAGAATCGCAAAACCAGCAAGAAAAGAATGAACAAGAATTATTGGAATTAGA
TAAATGGGCAAGTTTGTGGAATTGGTTTAACATAACAAATTGGCTGTGGTATATAAAATTATTCATAATG
ATAGTAGGAGGCTTGGTAGGTTTAAGAATAGTTTTTGCTGTACTTTCTATAGTGAATAGAGTTAGGCAGG
GATATTCACCATTATCGTTTCAGACCCACCTCCCAACCCCGAGGGGACCCGACAGGCCCGAAGGAATAGA
AGAAGAAGGTGGAGAGAGAGACAGAGACAGATCCATTCGATTAGTGAACGGATCGGCACTGCGTGCGCCA
ATTCTGCAGACAAATGGCAGTATTCATCCACAATTTTAAAAGAAAAGGGGGGATTGGGGGGTACAGTGCA
GGGGAAAGAATAGTAGACATAATAGCAACAGACATACAAACTAAAGAATTACAAAAACAAATTACAAAAA
TTCAAAATTTTCGGGTTTATTACAGGGACAGCAGAGATCCAGTTTGGTTAGTACCGGGCCCGCTCTCGAG
GCGGCCGCGAGGGCCTATTTCCCATGATTCCTTCATATTTGCATATACGATACAAGGCTGTTAGAGAGAT
AATTGGAATTAATTTGACTGTAAACACAAAGATATTAGTACAAAATACGTGACGTAGAAAGTAATAATTT
CTTGGGTAGTTTGCAGTTTTAAAATTATGTTTTAAAATGGACTATCATATGCTTACCGTAACTTGAAAGT
ATTTCGATTTCTTGGCTTTATATATCTTGTGGAAAGGACGAAACACCGGTAGAGCGTGGACTATCGTTTA
AGAGCTAAGCTGGAAACAGCATAGCAAGTTTAAATAAGGCTAGTCCGTTATCAACTTGAAAAAGTGGCAC
CGAGTCGGTGCTTTTTTTCCTAGGGGATCCATTATCTAGAGCGTGGATAACCGTATTACCGCCATGCATG
TGCCCGTCAGTGGGCAGAGCGCACATCGCCCACAGTCCCCGAGAAGTTGGGGGGAGGGGTCGGCAATTGA
ACCGGTGCCTAGAGAAGGTGGCGCGGGGTAAACTGGGAAAGTGATGTCGTGTACTGGCTCCGCCTTTTTC
CCGAGGGTGGGGGAGAACCGTATATAAGTGCAGTAGTCGCCGTGAACGTTCTTTTTCGCAACGGGTTTGC
CGCCAGAACACAGGTAAGTGCCGTGTGTGGTTCCCGCGGGCCTGGCCTCTTTACGGGTTATGGCCCTTGC
GTGCCTTGAATTACTTCCACCTGGCTGCAGTACGTGATTCTTGATCCCGAGCTTCGGGTTGGAAGTGGGT
GGGAGAGTTCGAGGCCTTGCGCTTAAGGAGCCCCTTCGCCTCGTGCTTGAGTTGAGGCCTGGCCTGGGCG
CTGGGGCCGCCGCGTGCGAATCTGGTGGCACCTTCGCGCCTGTCTCGCTGCTTTCGATAAGTCTCTAGCC
ATTTAAAATTTTTGATGACCTGCTGCGACGCTTTTTTTCTGGCAAGATAGTCTTGTAAATGCGGGCCAAG
ATCTGCACACTGGTATTTCGGTTTTTGGGGCCGCGGGCGGCGACGGGGCCCGTGCGTCCCAGCGCACATG
TTCGGCGAGGCGGGGCCTGCGAGCGCGGCCACCGAGAATCGGACGGGGGTAGTCTCAAGCTGGCCGGCCT
GCTCTGGTGCCTGGCCTCGCGCCGCCGTGTATCGCCCCGCCCTGGGCGGCAAGGCTGGCCCGGTCGGCAC
CAGTTGCGTGAGCGGAAAGATGGCCGCTTCCCGGCCCTGCTGCAGGGAGCTCAAAATGGAGGACGCGGCG
CTCGGGAGAGCGGGCGGGTGAGTCACCCACACAAAGGAAAAGGGCCTTTCCGTCCTCAGCCGTCGCTTCA
TGTGACTCCACGGAGTACCGGGCGCCGTCCAGGCACCTCGATTAGTTCTCGCGCTTTTGGAGTACGTCGT
CTTTAGGTTGGGGGGAGGGGTTTTATGCGATGGAGTTTCCCCACACTGAGTGGGTGGAGACTGAAGTTAG
GCCAGCTTGGCACTTGATGTAATTCTCCTTGGAATTTGCCCTTTTTGAGTTTGGATCTTGGTTCATTCTC
AAGCCTCAGACAGTGGTTCAAAGTTTTTTTCTTCCATTTCAGGTGTCGTGAGCTAGCCCACCATGACCGA
GTACAAGCCCACGGTGCGCCTCGCCACCCGCGACGACGTCCCCCGGGCCGTACGCACCCTCGCCGCCGCG
TTCGCCGACTACCCCGCCACGCGCCACACCGTCGACCCGGACCGCCACATCGAGCGGGTCACCGAGCTGC
AAGAACTCTTCCTCACGCGCGTCGGGCTCGACATCGGCAAGGTGTGGGTCGCGGACGACGGCGCCGCGGT
GGCGGTCTGGACCACGCCGGAGAGCGTCGAAGCGGGGGCGGTGTTCGCCGAGATCGGCCCGCGCATGGCC
GAGTTGAGCGGTTCCCGGCTGGCCGCGCAGCAACAGATGGAAGGCCTCCTGGCGCCGCACCGGCCCAAGG
AGCCCGCGTGGTTCCTGGCCACCGTCGGCGTCTCGCCCGACCACCAGGGCAAGGGTCTGGGCAGCGCCGT
CGTGCTCCCCGGAGTGGAGGCGGCCGAGCGCGCCGGGGTGCCCGCCTTCCTGGAGACCTCCGCGCCCCGC
AACCTCCCCTTCTACGAGCGGCTCGGCTTCACCGTCACCGCCGACGTCGAGGTGCCCGAAGGACCGCGCA
CCTGGTGCATGACCCGCAAGCCCGGTGCCGGATCGGGAGAGGGCAGAGGAAGTCTGCTAACATGCGGTGA
CGTCGAGGAGAATCCTGGCCCACCGGTCGCCACCATGGTGAGCAAGGGCGAGGAGCTGTTCACCGGGGTG
GTGCCCATCCTGGTCGAGCTGGACGGCGACGTAAACGGCCACAAGTTCAGCGTGTCTGGCGAGGGCGAGG
GCGATGCCACCTACGGCAAGCTGACCCTGAAGTTCATCTGCACCACCGGCAAGCTGCCCGTGCCCTGGCC
CACCCTCGTGACCACCCTGACCTACGGCGTGCAGTGCTTCAGCCGCTACCCCGACCACATGAAGCAGCAC
GACTTCTTCAAGTCCGCCATGCCCGAAGGCTACGTCCAGGAGCGCACCATCTTCTTCAAGGACGACGGCA
ACTACAAGACCCGCGCCGAGGTGAAGTTCGAGGGCGACACCCTGGTGAACCGCATCGAGCTGAAGGGCAT
CGACTTCAAGGAGGACGGCAACATCCTGGGGCACAAGCTGGAGTACAACTACAACAGCCACAACGTCTAT
ATCATGGCCGACAAGCAGAAGAACGGCATCAAGGCGAACTTCAAGATCCGCCACAACATCGAGGACGGCA
GCGTGCAGCTCGCCGACCACTACCAGCAGAACACCCCCATCGGCGACGGCCCCGTGCTGCTGCCCGACAA
CCACTACCTGAGCACCCAGTCCGCCCTGAGCAAAGACCCCAACGAGAAGCGCGATCACATGGTCCTGCTG
GAGTTCGTGACCGCCGCCGGGATCACTCTCGGCATGGACGAGCTGTACAAGTAATAAGAATTCGTCGAGG
GACCTAATAACTTCGTATAGCATACATTATACGAAGTTATACATGTTTAAGGGTTCCGGTTCCACTAGGT
ACAATTCGATATCAAGCTTATCGATAATCAACCTCTGGATTACAAAATTTGTGAAAGATTGACTGGTATT
CTTAACTATGTTGCTCCTTTTACGCTATGTGGATACGCTGCTTTAATGCCTTTGTATCATGCTATTGCTT
CCCGTATGGCTTTCATTTTCTCCTCCTTGTATAAATCCTGGTTGCTGTCTCTTTATGAGGAGTTGTGGCC
CGTTGTCAGGCAACGTGGCGTGGTGTGCACTGTGTTTGCTGACGCAACCCCCACTGGTTGGGGCATTGCC
ACCACCTGTCAGCTCCTTTCCGGGACTTTCGCTTTCCCCCTCCCTATTGCCACGGCGGAACTCATCGCCG
CCTGCCTTGCCCGCTGCTGGACAGGGGCTCGGCTGTTGGGCACTGACAATTCCGTGGTGTTGTCGGGGAA
ATCATCGTCCTTTCCTTGGCTGCTCGCCTGTGTTGCCACCTGGATTCTGCGCGGGACGTCCTTCTGCTAC
GTCCCTTCGGCCCTCAATCCAGCGGACCTTCCTTCCCGCGGCCTGCTGCCGGCTCTGCGGCCTCTTCCGC
GACTTCGCCTTCGCCCTCAGACGAGTCGGATCTCCCTTTGGGCCGCCTCCCCGCATCGATACCGTCGACC
TCGATCGAGACCTAGAAAAACATGGAGCAATCACAAGTAGCAATACAGCAGCTACCAATGCTGATTGTGC
CTGGCTAGAAGCACAAGAGGAGGAGGAGGTGGGTTTTCCAGTCACACCTCAGGTACCTTTAAGACCAATG
ACTTACAAGGCAGCTGTAGATCTTAGCCACTTTTTAAAAGAAAAGGGGGGACTGGAAGGGCTAATTCACT
CCCAACGAAGTCAAGATATCCTTGATCTGTGGATCTACCACACACAAGGCTACTTCCCTGATTGGCAGAA
CTACACACCAGGGCCAGGGATCAGATATCCACTGACCTTTGGATGGTGCTACAAGCTAGTACCAGTTGAG
CAAGAGAAGGTAGAAGAAGCCAATGAAGGAGAGAACACCCGCTTGTTACACCCTGTGAGCCTGCATGGGA
TGGATGACCCGGAGAGAGAAGTATTAGAGTGGAGGTTTGACAGCCGCCTAGCATTTCATCACATGGCCCG
AGAGCTGCATCCGGACTGTACTGGGTCTCTCTGGTTAGACCAGATCTGAGCCTGGGAGCTCTCTGGCTAA
CTAGGGAACCCACTGCTTAAGCCTCAATAAAGCTTGCCTTGAGTGCTTCAAGTAGTGTGTGCCCGTCTGT
TGTGTGACTCTGGTAACTAGAGATCCCTCAGACCCTTTTAGTCAGTGTGGAAAATCTCTAGCAGCATGTG
AGCAAAAGGCCAGCAAAAGGCCAGGAACCGTAAAAAGGCCGCGTTGCTGGCGTTTTTCCATAGGCTCCGC
CCCCCTGACGAGCATCACAAAAATCGACGCTCAAGTCAGAGGTGGCGAAACCCGACAGGACTATAAAGAT
ACCAGGCGTTTCCCCCTGGAAGCTCCCTCGTGCGCTCTCCTGTTCCGACCCTGCCGCTTACCGGATACCT
GTCCGCCTTTCTCCCTTCGGGAAGCGTGGCGCTTTCTCATAGCTCACGCTGTAGGTATCTCAGTTCGGTG
TAGGTCGTTCGCTCCAAGCTGGGCTGTGTGCACGAACCCCCCGTTCAGCCCGACCGCTGCGCCTTATCCG
GTAACTATCGTCTTGAGTCCAACCCGGTAAGACACGACTTATCGCCACTGGCAGCAGCCACTGGTAACAG
GATTAGCAGAGCGAGGTATGTAGGCGGTGCTACAGAGTTCTTGAAGTGGTGGCCTAACTACGGCTACACT
AGAAGAACAGTATTTGGTATCTGCGCTCTGCTGAAGCCAGTTACCTTCGGAAAAAGAGTTGGTAGCTCTT
GATCCGGCAAACAAACCACCGCTGGTAGCGGTGGTTTTTTTGTTTGCAAGCAGCAGATTACGCGCAGAAA
AAAAGGATCTCAAGAAGATCCTTTGATCTTTTCTACGGGGTCTGACGCTCGTGGAACGAAAACTCACGTT
AAGGGATTTTGGTCATGAGATTATCAAAAAGGATCTTCACCTAGATCCTTTTAAATTAAAAATGAAGTTT
TAAATCAATCTAAAGTATATATGAGTAAACTTGGTCTGACAGTTACCAATGCTTAATCAGTGAGGCACCT
ATCTCAGCGATCTGTCTATTTCGTTCATCCATAGTTGCCTGACTCCCCGTCGTGTAGATAACTACGATAC
GGGAGGGCTTACCATCTGGCCCCAGTGCTGCAATGATACCGCGAGACCCACGCTCACCGGCTCCAGATTT
ATCAGCAATAAACCAGCCAGCCGGAAGGGCCGAGCGCAGAAGTGGTCCTGCAACTTTATCCGCCTCCATC
CAGTCTATTAATTGTTGCCGGGAAGCTAGAGTAAGTAGTTCGCCAGTTAATAGTTTGCGCAACGTTGTTG
CCATTGCTACAGGCATCGTGGTGTCACGCTCGTCGTTTGGTATGGCTTCATTCAGCTCCGGTTCCCAACG
ATCAAGGCGAGTTACATGATCCCCCATGTTGTGCAAAAAAGCGGTTAGCTCCTTCGGTCCTCCGATCGTT
GTCAGAAGTAAGTTGGCCGCAGTGTTATCACTCATGGTTATGGCAGCACTGCATAATTCTCTTACTGTCA
TGCCATCCGTAAGATGCTTTTCTGTGACTGGTGAGTACTCAACCAAGTCATTCTGAGAATAGTGTATGCG
GCGACCGAGTTGCTCTTGCCCGGCGTCAATACGGGATAATACCGCGCCACATAGCAGAACTTTAAAAGTG
CTCATCATTGGAAAACGTTCTTCGGGGCGAAAACTCTCAAGGATCTTACCGCTGTTGAGATCCAGTTCGA
TGTAACCCACTCGTGCACCCAACTGATCTTCAGCATCTTTTACTTTCACCAGCGTTTCTGGGTGAGCAAA
AACAGGAAGGCAAAATGCCGCAAAAAAGGGAATAAGGGCGACACGGAAATGTTGAATACTCATACTCTTC
CTTTTTCAATATTATTGAAGCATTTATCAGGGTTATTGTCTCATGAGCGGATACATATTTGAATGTATTT
AGAAAAATAAACAAATAGGGGTTCCGCGCACATTTCCCCGAAAAGTGCCACCTGACGTCGACGGATCGGG
AGATCTCCCGATCCCCTATGGTGCACTCTCAGTACAATCTGCTCTGATGCCGCATAGTTAAGCCAGTATC
TGCTCCCTGCTTGTGT
